>Addgene plasmid #167919 | pSB700 lenti gRNA Puro_zhang2.0 | addgene full sequence | sequence record 354135 | Addgene NGS Result
GGGCGGGGCGGGGCGAGGCGGAGAGGTGCGGCGGCAGCCAATCAGAGCGGCGCGCTCCGAAAGTTTCCTT
TTATGGCGAGGCGGCGGCGGCGGCGGCCCTATAAAAAGCGAAGCGCGCGGCGGGCGGGAGTCGCTGCGCG
CTGCCTTCGCCCCGTGCCCCGCTCCGCCGCCGCCTCGCGCCGCCCGCCCCGGCTCTGACTGACCGCGTTA
CTCCCACAGGTGAGCGGGCGGGACGGCCCTTCTCCTCCGGGCTGTAATTAGCGCTTGGTTTAATGACGGC
TTGTTTCTTTTCTGTGGCTGCGTGAAAGCCTTGAGGGGCTCCGGGAGGGCCCTTTGTGCGGGGGGAGCGG
CTCGGGGGGTGCGTGCGTGTGTGTGTGCGTGGGGAGCGCCGCGTGCGGCTCCGCGCTGCCCGGCGGCTGT
GAGCGCTGCGGGCGCGGCGCGGGGCTTTGTGCGCTCCGCAGTGTGCGCGAGGGGAGCGCGGCCGGGGGCG
GTGCCCCGCGGTGCGGGGGGGGCTGCGAGGGGAACAAAGGCTGCGTGCGGGGTGTGTGCGTGGGGGGGTG
AGCAGGGGGTGTGGGCGCGTCGGTCGGGCTGCAACCCCCCCTGCACCCCCCTCCCCGAGTTGCTGAGCAC
GGCCCGGCTTCGGGTGCGGGGCTCCGTACGGGGCGTGGCGCGGGGCTCGCCGTGCCGGGCGGGGGGTGGC
GGCAGGTGGGGGTGCCGGGCGGGGCGGGGCCGCCTCGGGCCGGGGAGGGCTCGGGGGAGGGGCGCGGCGG
CCCCCGGAGCGCCGGCGGCTGTCGAGGCGCGGCGAGCCGCAGCCATTGCCTTTTATGGTAATCGTGCGAG
AGGGCGCAGGGACTTCCTTTGTCCCAAATCTGTGCGGAGCCGAAATCTGGGAGGCGCCGCCGCACCCCCT
CTAGCGGGCGCGGGGCGAAGCGGTGCGGCGCCGGCAGGAAGGAAATGGGCGGGGAGGGCCTTCGTGCGTC
GCCGCGCCGCCGTCCCCTTCTCCCTCTCCAGCCTCGGGGCTGTCCGCGGGGGGACGGCTGCCTTCGGGGG
GGACGGGGCAGGGCGGGGTTCGGCTTCTGGCGTGTGACCGGCGGCTCTAGAGCCTCTGCTAACCATGTTC
ATGCCTTCTTCTTTTTCCTACAGCTCCTGGGCAACGTGCTGGTTATTGTGGCCACCATGGTGAGCAAGGG
CGAGGAGCTGTTCACCGGGGTGGTGCCCATCCTGGTCGAGCTGGACGGCGACGTAAACGGCCACAAGTTC
AGCGTGTCCGGCGAGGGCGAGGGCGATGCCACCTACGGCAAGCTGACCCTGAAGTTCATCTGCACCACCG
GCAAGCTGCCCGTGCCCTGGCCCACCCTCGTGACCACCCTGACCTGGGGCGTGCAGTGCTTCGCCCGCTA
CCCCGACCACATGAAGCAGCACGACTTCTTCAAGTCCGCCATGCCCGAAGGCTACGTCCAGGAGCGCACC
ATCTTCTTCAAGGACGACGGCAACTACAAGACCCGCGCCGAGGTGAAGTTCGAGGGCGACACCCTGGTGA
ACCGCATCGAGCTGAAGGGCATCGACTTCAAGGAGGACGGCAACATCCTGGGGCACAAGCTGGAGTACAA
CGCCATCAGCGACAACGTCTATATCACCGCCGACAAGCAGAAGAACGGCATCAAGGCCAACTTCAAGATC
CGCCACAACATCGAGGACGGCAGCGTGCAGCTCGCCGACCACTACCAGCAGAACACCCCCATCGGCGACG
GCCCCGTGCTGCTGCCCGACAACCACTACCTGAGCACCCAGTCCAAGCTGAGCAAAGACCCCAACGAGAA
GCGCGATCACATGGTCCTGCTGGAGTTCGTGACCGCCGCCGGGATCACTCTCGGCATGGACGAGCTGTAC
AAGTAAAGCGTCTGGAACAATCAACCTCTGGATTACAAAATTTGTGAAAGATTGACTGGTATTCTTAACT
ATGTTGCTCCTTTTACGCTATGTGGATACGCTGCTTTAATGCCTTTGTATCATGCTATTGCTTCCCGTAT
GGCTTTCATTTTCTCCTCCTTGTATAAATCCTGGTTGCTGTCTCTTTATGAGGAGTTGTGGCCCGTTGTC
AGGCAACGTGGCGTGGTGTGCACTGTGTTTGCTGACGCAACCCCCACTGGTTGGGGCATTGCCACCACCT
GTCAGCTCCTTTCCGGGACTTTCGCTTTCCCCCTCCCTATTGCCACGGCGGAACTCATCGCCGCCTGCCT
TGCCCGCTGCTGGACAGGGGCTCGGCTGTTGGGCACTGACAATTCCGTGGTGTTGTCGGGGAAGCTGACG
TCCTTTCCATGGCTGCTCGCCTGTGTTGCCACCTGGATTCTGCGCGGGACGTCCTTCTGCTACGTCCCTT
CGGCCCTCAATCCAGCGGACCTTCCTTCCCGCGGCCTGCTGCCGGCTCTGCGGCCTCTTCCGCGTCTTCG
CCTTCGCCCTCAGACGAGTCGGATCTCCCTTTGGGCCGCCTCCCCGCCTGGAATTAATTCTGCAGTCGAG
ACCTAGAAAAACATGGAGCAATCACAAGTAGCAATACAGCAGCTACCAATGCTGATTGTGCCTGGCTAGA
AGCACAAGAGGAGGAGGAGGTGGGTTTTCCAGTCACACCTCAGGTACCTTTAAGACCAATGACTTACAAG
GCAGCTGTAGATCTTAGCCACTTTTTAAAAGAAAAGAGGGGACTGGAAGGGCTAATTCACTCCCAACGAA
GACAAGATATCCTTGATCTGTGGATCTACCACACACAAGGCTACTTCCCTGATTAGCAGAACTACACACC
AGGGCCAGGGGTCAGATATCCACTGACCTTTGGATGGTGCTACAAGCTAGTACCAGTTGAGCCAGATAAG
GTAGAAGAGGCCAATAAAGGAGAGAACACCAGCTTGTTACACCCTGTGAGCCTGCATGGGATGGATGACC
CGGAGAGAGAAGTGTTAGAGTGGAGGTTTGACAGCCGCCTAGCATTTCATCACGTGGCCCGAGAGCTGCA
TCCGGAGTACTTCAAGAACTGCTGATATCGAGCTTGCTACAAGGGACTTTCCGCTGGGGACTTTCCAGGG
AGGCGTGGCCTGGGCGGGACTGGGGAGTGGCGAGCCCTCAGATCCTGCATATAAGCAGCTGCTTTTTGCC
TGTACTGGGTCTCTCTGGTTAGACCAGATCTGAGCCTGGGAGCTCTCTGGCTAACTAGGGAACCCACTGC
TTAAGCCTCAATAAAGCTTGCCTTGAGTGCTTCAAGTAGTGTGTGCCCGTCTGTTGTGTGACTCTGGTAA
CTAGAGATCCCTCAGACCCTTTTAGTCAGTGTGGAAAATCTCTAGCAGTAGTAGTTCATGTCATCTTATT
ATTCAGTATTTATAACTTGCAAAGAAATGAATATCAGAGAGTGAGAGGCCTTGACATTGCTAGCGTTTTA
CCGTCGACCTCTAGCTAGAGCTTGGCGTAATCATGGTCATAGCTGTTTCCTGTGTGAAATTGTTATCCGC
TCACAATTCCACACAACATACGAGCCGGAAGCATAAAGTGTAAAGCCTGGGGTGCCTAATGAGTGAGCTA
ACTCACATTAATTGCGTTGCGCTCACTGCCCGCTTTCCAGTCGGGAAACCTGTCGTGCCAGCTGCATTAA
TGAATCGGCCAACGCGCGGGGAGAGGCGGTTTGCGTATTGGGCGCTCTTCCGCTTCCTCGCTCACTGACT
CGCTGCGCTCGGTCGTTCGGCTGCGGCGAGCGGTATCAGCTCACTCAAAGGCGGTAATACGGTTATCCAC
AGAATCAGGGGATAACGCAGGAAAGAACATGTGAGCAAAAGGCCAGCAAAAGGCCAGGAACCGTAAAAAG
GCCGCGTTGCTGGCGTTTTTCCATAGGCTCCGCCCCCCTGACGAGCATCACAAAAATCGACGCTCAAGTC
AGAGGTGGCGAAACCCGACAGGACTATAAAGATACCAGGCGTTTCCCCCTGGAAGCTCCCTCGTGCGCTC
TCCTGTTCCGACCCTGCCGCTTACCGGATACCTGTCCGCCTTTCTCCCTTCGGGAAGCGTGGCGCTTTCT
CATAGCTCACGCTGTAGGTATCTCAGTTCGGTGTAGGTCGTTCGCTCCAAGCTGGGCTGTGTGCACGAAC
CCCCCGTTCAGCCCGACCGCTGCGCCTTATCCGGTAACTATCGTCTTGAGTCCAACCCGGTAAGACACGA
CTTATCGCCACTGGCAGCAGCCACTGGTAACAGGATTAGCAGAGCGAGGTATGTAGGCGGTGCTACAGAG
TTCTTGAAGTGGTGGCCTAACTACGGCTACACTAGAAGAACAGTATTTGGTATCTGCGCTCTGCTGAAGC
CAGTTACCTTCGGAAAAAGAGTTGGTAGCTCTTGATCCGGCAAACAAACCACCGCTGGTAGCGGTGGTTT
TTTTGTTTGCAAGCAGCAGATTACGCGCAGAAAAAAAGGATCTCAAGAAGATCCTTTGATCTTTTCTACG
GGGTCTGACGCTCAGTGGAACGAAAACTCACGTTAAGGGATTTTGGTCATGAGATTATCAAAAAGGATCT
TCACCTAGATCCTTTTAAATTAAAAATGAAGTTTTAAATCAATCTAAAGTATATATGAGTAAACTTGGTC
TGACAGTTACCAATGCTTAATCAGTGAGGCACCTATCTCAGCGATCTGTCTATTTCGTTCATCCATAGTT
GCCTGACTCCCCGTCGTGTAGATAACTACGATACGGGAGGGCTTACCATCTGGCCCCAGTGCTGCAATGA
TACCGCGAGACCCACGCTCACCGGCTCCAGATTTATCAGCAATAAACCAGCCAGCCGGAAGGGCCGAGCG
CAGAAGTGGTCCTGCAACTTTATCCGCCTCCATCCAGTCTATTAATTGTTGCCGGGAAGCTAGAGTAAGT
AGTTCGCCAGTTAATAGTTTGCGCAACGTTGTTGCCATTGCTACAGGCATCGTGGTGTCACGCTCGTCGT
TTGGTATGGCTTCATTCAGCTCCGGTTCCCAACGATCAAGGCGAGTTACATGATCCCCCATGTTGTGCAA
AAAAGCGGTTAGCTCCTTCGGTCCTCCGATCGTTGTCAGAAGTAAGTTGGCCGCAGTGTTATCACTCATG
GTTATGGCAGCACTGCATAATTCTCTTACTGTCATGCCATCCGTAAGATGCTTTTCTGTGACTGGTGAGT
ACTCAACCAAGTCATTCTGAGAATAGTGTATGCGGCGACCGAGTTGCTCTTGCCCGGCGTCAATACGGGA
TAATACCGCGCCACATAGCAGAACTTTAAAAGTGCTCATCATTGGAAAACGTTCTTCGGGGCGAAAACTC
TCAAGGATCTTACCGCTGTTGAGATCCAGTTCGATGTAACCCACTCGTGCACCCAACTGATCTTCAGCAT
CTTTTACTTTCACCAGCGTTTCTGGGTGAGCAAAAACAGGAAGGCAAAATGCCGCAAAAAAGGGAATAAG
GGCGACACGGAAATGTTGAATACTCATACTCTTCCTTTTTCAATATTATTGAAGCATTTATCAGGGTTAT
TGTCTCATGAGCGGATACATATTTGAATGTATTTAGAAAAATAAACAAATAGGGGTTCCGCGCACATTTC
CCCGAAAAGTGCCACCTGACGTCGACGGATCGGGAGATCAACTTGTTTATTGCAGCTTATAATGGTTACA
AATAAAGCAATAGCATCACAAATTTCACAAATAAAGCATTTTTTTCACTGCATTCTAGTTGTGGTTTGTC
CAAACTCATCAATGTATCTTATCATGTCTGGATCAACTGGATAACTCAAGCTAACCAAAATCATCCCAAA
CTTCCCACCCCATACCCTATTACCACTGCCAATTACCTGTGGTTTCATTTACTCTAAACCTGTGATTCCT
CTGAATTATTTTCATTTTAAAGAAATTGTATTTGTTAAATATGTACTACAAACTTAGTAGTTGGAAGGGC
TAATTCACTCCCAAAGAAGACAAGATATCCTTGATCTGTGGATCTACCACACACAAGGCTACTTCCCTGA
TTAGCAGAACTACACACCAGGGCCAGGGGTCAGATATCCACTGACCTTTGGATGGTGCTACAAGCTAGTA
CCAGTTGAGCCAGATAAGGTAGAAGAGGCCAATAAAGGAGAGAACACCAGCTTGTTACACCCTGTGAGCC
TGCATGGGATGGATGACCCGGAGAGAGAAGTGTTAGAGTGGAGGTTTGACAGCCGCCTAGCATTTCATCA
CGTGGCCCGAGAGCTGCATCCGGAGTACTTCAAGAACTGCTGATATCGAGCTTGCTACAAGGGACTTTCC
GCTGGGGACTTTCCAGGGAGGCGTGGCCTGGGCGGGACTGGGGAGTGGCGAGCCCTCAGATCCTGCATAT
AAGCAGCTGCTTTTTGCCTGTACTGGGTCTCTCTGGTTAGACCAGATCTGAGCCTGGGAGCTCTCTGGCT
AACTAGGGAACCCACTGCTTAAGCCTCAATAAAGCTTGCCTTGAGTGCTTCAAGTAGTGTGTGCCCGTCT
GTTGTGTGACTCTGGTAACTAGAGATCCCTCAGACCCTTTTAGTCAGTGTGGAAAATCTCTAGCAGTGGC
GCCCGAACAGGGACTTGAAAGCGAAAGGGAAACCAGAGGAGCTCTCTCGACGCAGGACTCGGCTTGCTGA
AGCGCGCACGGCAAGAGGCGAGGGGCGGCGACTGGTGAGTACGCCAAAAATTTTGACTAGCGGAGGCTAG
AAGGAGAGAGATGGGTGCGAGAGCGTCAGTATTAAGCGGGGGAGAATTAGATCGCGATGGGAAAAAATTC
GGTTAAGGCCAGGGGGAAAGAAAAAATATAAATTAAAACATATAGTATGGGCAAGCAGGGAGCTAGAACG
ATTCGCAGTTAATCCTGGCCTGTTAGAAACATCAGAAGGCTGTAGACAAATACTGGGACAGCTACAACCA
TCCCTTCAGACAGGATCAGAAGAACTTAGATCATTATATAATACAGTAGCAACCCTCTATTGTGTGCATC
AAAGGATAGAGATAAAAGACACCAAGGAAGCTTTAGACAAGATAGAGGAAGAGCAAAACAAAAGTAAGAC
CACCGCACAGCAAGCGGCCGGCCGCTGATCTTCAGACCTGGAGGAGGAGATATGAGGGACAATTGGAGAA
GTGAATTATATAAATATAAAGTAGTAAAAATTGAACCATTAGGAGTAGCACCCACCAAGGCAAAGAGAAG
AGTGGTGCAGAGAGAAAAAAGAGCAGTGGGAATAGGAGCTTTGTTCCTTGGGTTCTTGGGAGCAGCAGGA
AGCACTATGGGCGCAGCGTCAATGACGCTGACGGTACAGGCCAGACAATTATTGTCTGGTATAGTGCAGC
AGCAGAACAATTTGCTGAGGGCTATTGAGGCGCAACAGCATCTGTTGCAACTCACAGTCTGGGGCATCAA
GCAGCTCCAGGCAAGAATCCTGGCTGTGGAAAGATACCTAAAGGATCAACAGCTCCTGGGGATTTGGGGT
TGCTCTGGAAAACTCATTTGCACCACTGCTGTGCCTTGGAATGCTAGTTGGAGTAATAAATCTCTGGAAC
AGATTTGGAATCACACGACCTGGATGGAGTGGGACAGAGAAATTAACAATTACACAAGCTTAATACACTC
CTTAATTGAAGAATCGCAAAACCAGCAAGAAAAGAATGAACAAGAATTATTGGAATTAGATAAATGGGCA
AGTTTGTGGAATTGGTTTAACATAACAAATTGGCTGTGGTATATAAAATTATTCATAATGATAGTAGGAG
GCTTGGTAGGTTTAAGAATAGTTTTTGCTGTACTTTCTATAGTGAATAGAGTTAGGCAGGGATATTCACC
ATTATCGTTTCAGACCCACCTCCCAACCCCGAGGGGACCCGACAGGCCCGAAGGAATAGAAGAAGAAGGT
GGAGAGAGAGACAGAGACAGATCCATTCGATTAGTGAACGGATCTCGACGGTATCGCCTTTAAAAGAAAA
GGGGGGATTGGGGGGTACAGTGCAGGGGAAAGAATAGTAGACATAATAGCAACAGACATACAAACTAAAG
AATTACAAAAACAAATTACAAAAATTCAAAATTTTCGGGTTTATTACAGGGACAGCAGAGATCCAGTTTA
TCATTAGTGAACGGATCTCGACGGTATCGATCACGAGACTAGCCTCGAGCGGCCGCCCCCTTCACCGAGG
GCCTATTTCCCATGATTCCTTCATATTTGCATATACGATACAAGGCTGTTAGAGAGATAATTGGAATTAA
TTTGACTGTAAACACAAAGATATTAGTACAAAATACGTGACGTAGAAAGTAATAATTTCTTGGGTAGTTT
GCAGTTTTAAAATTATGTTTTAAAATGGACTATCATATGCTTACCGTAACTTGAAAGTATTTCGATTTCT
TGGCTTTATATATCTTGTGGAAAGGACGAAACACCGGAGACGATTAATGCGTCTCGGTTTTAGAGCTAGG
CCAACATGAGGATCACCCATGTCTGCAGGGCCTAGCAAGTTAAAATAAGGCTAGTCCGTTATCAACTTGG
CCAACATGAGGATCACCCATGTCTGCAGGGCCAAGTGGCACCGAGTCGGTGCTTTTTTTGAATTCTCGAC
CTCGAGACAAATGGCAGTATTCGTCATTAGTTCATAGCCCATATATGGAGTTCCGCGTTACATAACTTAC
GGTAAATGGCCCGCCTGGCTGACCGCCCAACGACCCCCGCCCATTGACGTCAATAATGACGTATGTTCCC
ATAGTAACGCCAATAGGGACTTTCCATTGACGTCAATGGGTGGAGTATTTACGGTAAACTGCCCACTTGG
CAGTACATCAAGTGTATCATATGCCAAGTACGCCCCCTATTGACGTCAATGACGGTAAATGGCCCGCCTG
GCATTATGCCCAGTACATGACCTTATGGGACTTTCCTACTTGGCAGTACATCTACGTATTAGTCATCGCT
ATTACCATGGTCGAGGTGAGCCCCACGTTCTGCTTCACTCTCCCCATCTCCCCCCCCTCCCCACCCCCAA
TTTTGTATTTATTTATTTTTTAATTATTTTGTGCAGCGATGGGGGCGGGGGGGGGG
Features (pLannotate 1.2.2; 28 found; start..end, strand, type, name):
      1..126     +  promoter       chicken β-actin promoter (fragment): contains a 21-bp deletion relative to the standard chicken β-actin promoter
    127..1143    +  intron         chimeric intron: chimera between introns from chicken β-actin and rabbit β-globin
   1177..1896    +  CDS            mCerulean: enhanced monomeric variant of CFP (Rizzo et al., 2004) mammalian codon-optimized
   1909..2497    +  misc_feature   WPRE: woodchuck hepatitis virus posttranscriptional regulatory element
   2514..3032    +  CDS            nef (fragment): NEF_HV1BR - Experimental evidence at protein level: Swiss-Prot protein existence level 1. Extracellular Nef protein targets CD4(+) T-lymphocytes for apoptosis by interacting with CXCR4 surface receptors (PubMed:14990729). From Human immunodeficiency virus type 1 group M subtype B (isolate BRU/LAI) (HIV-1).
   3080..3337    +  LTR            5' LTR (truncated): truncated 5' long terminal repeat (LTR) from HIV-1
   3490..3506    -  protein_bind   lac operator: The lac repressor binds to the lac operator to inhibit transcription in E. coli. This inhibition can be relieved by adding lactose or isopropyl-β-D-thiogalactopyranoside (IPTG). lac repressor encoded by lacI
   3514..3544    -  promoter       lac promoter: promoter for the E. coli lac operon
   3559..3580    -  protein_bind   CAP binding site: CAP binding activates transcription in the presence of cAMP. E. coli catabolite activator protein
   3593..3685    -  CDS            lacI (fragment): lac repressor; lacI; The lac repressor binds to the lac operator to inhibit transcription in E. coli. This inhibition can be relieved by adding lactose or isopropyl-β-D-thiogalactopyranoside (IPTG).
   3868..4456    -  rep_origin     ori: high-copy-number ColE1/pMB1/pBR322/pUC origin of replication
   4627..5487    -  CDS            AmpR: β-lactamase; bla; confers resistance to ampicillin, carbenicillin, and related antibiotics
   5488..5592    -  promoter       AmpR promoter: bla
   5640..5774    +  polyA_signal   SV40 poly(A) signal: SV40 polyadenylation signal
   5941..6270    +  CDS            nef (fragment): NEF_HV1BR - Experimental evidence at protein level: Swiss-Prot protein existence level 1. Extracellular Nef protein targets CD4(+) T-lymphocytes for apoptosis by interacting with CXCR4 surface receptors (PubMed:14990729). From Human immunodeficiency virus type 1 group M subtype B (isolate BRU/LAI) (HIV-1).
   6318..6575    +  LTR            5' LTR (truncated): truncated 5' long terminal repeat (LTR) from HIV-1
   6622..6747    +  misc_feature   HIV-1 Ψ: packaging signal of human immunodeficiency virus type 1
   6731..7069    +  CDS            HIV-1 gag (fragment): gag protein from human immunodeficiency virus 1; gag
   7244..7477    +  misc_feature   RRE: The Rev response element (RRE) of HIV-1 allows for Rev-dependent mRNA export from the nucleus to the cytoplasm.
   7854..7954    +  CDS            Rev (fragment): human immunodeficiency virus 1 (HIV-1) Rev protein; rev; enhances nuclear export of unspliced and incompletely spliced viral mRNAs
   7969..8084    +  misc_feature   cPPT/CTS: central polypurine tract and central termination sequence of HIV-1 (lacking the first T)
   8187..8427    +  promoter       U6 promoter: RNA polymerase III promoter for human U6 snRNA
   8474..8492    +  misc_RNA       MS2 stem loop: stem loop that binds the bacteriophage MS2 coat protein
   8503..8539    +  misc_RNA       gRNA scaffold (fragment): guide RNA scaffold for the Streptococcus pyogenes CRISPR/Cas9 system
   8544..8562    +  misc_RNA       MS2 stem loop: stem loop that binds the bacteriophage MS2 coat protein
   8573..8592    +  misc_RNA       gRNA scaffold (fragment): guide RNA scaffold for the Streptococcus pyogenes CRISPR/Cas9 system
   8666..8969    +  enhancer       CMV enhancer: human cytomegalovirus immediate early enhancer
   8971..9086    +  promoter       chicken β-actin promoter (fragment): contains a 21-bp deletion relative to the standard chicken β-actin promoter
