[The description below was written by a language model from this plasmid's Addgene catalogue record and pLannotate feature annotations shown in this document.]
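Description:
pSB700 lenti gRNA Puro_zhang2.0 is an empty lentiviral CRISPR backbone built on pLVX, intended for cloning and expressing MS2-tagged single guide RNAs in mammalian cells. It is propagated in E. coli through a ColE1/pUC-type origin with ampicillin resistance (AmpR). The catalogue nonetheless lists it as low copy and grown in a recombination-reduced strain, which is typical for LTR-containing plasmids. The lentiviral portion contains two HIV-1 LTR elements (both annotated as truncated), the Ψ packaging signal with a gag fragment, the RRE for Rev-dependent export of the viral RNA, a cPPT/CTS to aid nuclear import, and a WPRE to boost transcript stability. Residual nef and rev fragments are remnants of the HIV-1 sequence.

The payload is a human U6 RNA polymerase III promoter followed by a Streptococcus pyogenes Cas9 guide scaffold interrupted by two MS2 stem loops. This is the "2.0" scaffold design, in which the hairpins recruit MS2 coat protein fusions, such as transcriptional effector domains, to a Cas9- or dCas9-bound target. No spacer is present, so the user inserts their own targeting sequence downstream of U6; the cloning site itself is not annotated. Downstream sits a CAG-type cassette (CMV enhancer, chicken β-actin promoter, chimeric intron), which spans the sequence origin and drives an annotated mCerulean cyan fluorescent protein.

The name and catalogue fields list puromycin as the selectable marker, but the feature table shows no puromycin resistance gene and only mCerulean in that position. The marker actually carried should therefore be confirmed against the sequence. The plasmid belongs to a CRISPR toolkit for mammalian cell engineering.
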