Addgene plasmid #167919: pSB700 lenti gRNA Puro_zhang2.0
Purpose: (Empty Backbone) Lentiviral vector for expressing U6 MS2-sgRNA cloning plasmid
Depositing lab: Alejandro Chavez & Nan Cher Yeo. Depositing organization: Columbia University. Publication: Generation and application of a versatile CRISPR toolkit for mammalian cell engineering. Nghi Dang , Alissa Lance-Byrne, Angela Tung, Xiaoge Guo, Ryan J Cecchi, Joanna Buchthal, Alejandro Chavez, Nan Cher Yeo. Synthetic Biology, Volume 6, Issue 1, 2021 10.1093/synbio/ysab033.
Backbone
  Vector backbone: pLVX
  Vector type: Lentiviral, CRISPR
  Selectable markers: Puromycin
Growth in bacteria
  Bacterial resistance: Ampicillin, 100 μg/mL
  Growth temperature: 30°C
  Growth strain: NEB Stable
  Copy number: Low Copy
Gene/Insert
  Gene/Insert name: None
Terms and licenses: Academic/Nonprofit Terms; Industry Terms: Not Available to Industry
How to cite: pSB700 lenti gRNA Puro_zhang2.0 was a gift from Alejandro Chavez & Nan Cher Yeo (Addgene plasmid # 167919 ; http://n2t.net/addgene:167919 ; RRID:Addgene_167919)
